Addgene plasmid #135428: AAV Ef1a-EGFP-WPRE
Purpose: Can be used to express EGFP. Can also be used to create adeno-associated virus for delivery of the EGFP sequence
Depositing lab: Rylan Larsen. Depositing organization: Allen Institute.
Backbone
  Vector backbone: pAAV-EF1a-Flpo
  Backbone manufacturer: Karl Deisseroth
  Backbone size w/o insert (bp): 6109
  Total vector size (bp): 6051
  Modifications to backbone: A fragment containing EGFP was swapped into replace FlpO in the original backbone.
  Vector type: Mammalian Expression, AAV
Growth in bacteria
  Bacterial resistance: Ampicillin, 100 μg/mL
  Growth temperature: 37°C
  Growth strain: NEB Stable
  Copy number: High Copy
Gene/Insert
  Gene/Insert name: EGFP (alt name: enhanced green fluorescent protein)
  Species: Aequorea victoria
  Insert size (bp): 739
  Promoter: EF1a
  Cloning method: Restriction Enzyme; 5′ cloning site EcoRI (not destroyed); 3′ cloning site BamHI (not destroyed)
  Sequencing primers: 5′ TCAAGCCTCAGACAGTGGTTC; 3′ CATAGCGTAAAAGGAGCAACA
Resource information
  A portion of this plasmid was derived from a plasmid made by: EGFP was synthesized de novo based on sequences published by Stanley Falkow's laboratory (Cormack et al, 1996, Gene)
Terms and licenses: Academic/Nonprofit Terms; Industry Terms: Not Available to Industry
How to cite: AAV Ef1a-EGFP-WPRE was a gift from Rylan Larsen (Addgene plasmid # 135428 ; http://n2t.net/addgene:135428 ; RRID:Addgene_135428)
