[The description below was written by a language model from this plasmid's Addgene catalogue record and pLannotate feature annotations shown in this document.]
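Description:
AAV Ef1a-EGFP-WPRE is an adeno-associated virus transfer plasmid that also works as a conventional mammalian expression vector. It was built on the pAAV-EF1a-Flpo backbone by swapping a de novo synthesized EGFP fragment in place of the FlpO recombinase, using EcoRI and BamHI sites that remain intact. The plasmid totals 6,051 bp and is propagated in E. coli at high copy number from a ColE1/pUC-type origin, with selection by ampicillin through the β-lactamase gene and its native promoter. An f1 phage origin is also present, and the annotation picks up short bom and rop fragments as backbone remnants. The listed growth strain is NEB Stable, a recombination-deficient host of the kind often chosen to help keep repeat elements such as ITRs intact.

The payload is a simple constitutive reporter cassette. The human EF-1α promoter (about 1.2 kb) drives the mammalian codon-optimized EGFP coding sequence, derived from Aequorea victoria GFP. This is followed by a short multiple cloning site remnant, the woodchuck hepatitis virus posttranscriptional regulatory element (WPRE), which enhances transcript stability and expression, and the human growth hormone polyadenylation signal. AAV2 inverted terminal repeats flank the cassette and provide the signals for genome replication and packaging when rep/cap and helper functions are supplied in trans. The downstream ITR is annotated in full, whereas the upstream one is detected only as two short fragments, which may reflect the difficulty of sequencing or annotating these structured repeats. A small SV40 small t antigen fragment is also annotated just upstream of the promoter.

According to the record, the plasmid is used to express EGFP directly by transfection or to produce recombinant AAV that delivers the EGFP sequence to target cells.
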