Features (pLannotate 1.2.2; 16 found; start..end, strand, type, name):
      1..1179    +  promoter       EF-1α promoter: strong constitutive promoter for human elongation factor EF-1α
   1198..1917    +  CDS            EGFP: the original enhanced GFP (Yang et al., 1996) mammalian codon-optimized
   1922..1948    +  misc_feature   MCS (fragment): pBluescript multiple cloning site
   1948..2536    +  misc_feature   WPRE: woodchuck hepatitis virus posttranscriptional regulatory element
   2568..3044    +  polyA_signal   hGH poly(A) signal: human growth hormone polyadenylation signal
   3084..3224    +  repeat_region  AAV2 ITR: inverted terminal repeat of adeno-associated virus serotype 2 inverted
   3229..3280    -  misc_feature   bom (fragment): basis of mobility region from pBR322
   3299..3754    +  rep_origin     f1 ori (sequence partly withheld): f1 bacteriophage origin of replication; arrow indicates direction of (+) strand synthesis
   3755..3804    -  misc_feature   bom (fragment): basis of mobility region from pBR322
   3906..3941    -  CDS            rop (fragment): Rop protein, which maintains plasmids at low copy number; rop
   4036..4140    +  promoter       AmpR promoter: bla
   4141..5001    +  CDS            AmpR: β-lactamase; bla; confers resistance to ampicillin, carbenicillin, and related antibiotics
   5172..5760    +  rep_origin     ori: high-copy-number ColE1/pMB1/pBR322/pUC origin of replication
   5833..5860    +  repeat_region  AAV2 ITR (fragment): inverted terminal repeat of adeno-associated virus serotype 2 inverted
   5889..5916    +  repeat_region  AAV2 ITR (fragment): inverted terminal repeat of adeno-associated virus serotype 2 inverted
   5979..6045    +  CDS            small t antigen (fragment): SV40 (simian virus 40) small t antigen
>Addgene plasmid #135428 | AAV Ef1a-EGFP-WPRE | addgene full sequence | sequence record 271147 | Addgene NGS Result
GGCTCCGGTGCCCGTCAGTGGGCAGAGCGCACATCGCCCACAGTCCCCGAGAAGTTGGGGGGAGGGGTCG
GCAATTGAACCGGTGCCTAGAGAAGGTGGCGCGGGGTAAACTGGGAAAGTGATGTCGTGTACTGGCTCCG
CCTTTTTCCCGAGGGTGGGGGAGAACCGTATATAAGTGCAGTAGTCGCCGTGAACGTTCTTTTTCGCAAC
GGGTTTGCCGCCAGAACACAGGTAAGTGCCGTGTGTGGTTCCCGCGGGCCTGGCCTCTTTACGGGTTATG
GCCCTTGCGTGCCTTGAATTACTTCCACCTGGCTGCAGTACGTGATTCTTGATCCCGAGCTTCGGGTTGG
AAGTGGGTGGGAGAGTTCGAGGCCTTGCGCTTAAGGAGCCCCTTCGCCTCGTGCTTGAGTTGAGGCCTGG
CCTGGGCGCTGGGGCCGCCGCGTGCGAATCTGGTGGCACCTTCGCGCCTGTCTCGCTGCTTTCGATAAGT
CTCTAGCCATTTAAAATTTTTGATGACCTGCTGCGACGCTTTTTTTCTGGCAAGATAGTCTTGTAAATGC
GGGCCAAGATCTGCACACTGGTATTTCGGTTTTTGGGGCCGCGGGCGGCGACGGGGCCCGTGCGTCCCAG
CGCACATGTTCGGCGAGGCGGGGCCTGCGAGCGCGGCCACCGAGAATCGGACGGGGGTAGTCTCAAGCTG
GCCGGCCTGCTCTGGTGCCTGGCCTCGCGCCGCCGTGTATCGCCCCGCCCTGGGCGGCAAGGCTGGCCCG
GTCGGCACCAGTTGCGTGAGCGGAAAGATGGCCGCTTCCCGGCCCTGCTGCAGGGAGCTCAAAATGGAGG
ACGCGGCGCTCGGGAGAGCGGGCGGGTGAGTCACCCACACAAAGGAAAAGGGCCTTTCCGTCCTCAGCCG
TCGCTTCATGTGACTCCACGGAGTACCGGGCGCCGTCCAGGCACCTCGATTAGTTCTCGAGCTTTTGGAG
TACGTCGTCTTTAGGTTGGGGGGAGGGGTTTTATGCGATGGAGTTTCCCCACACTGAGTGGGTGGAGACT
GAAGTTAGGCCAGCTTGGCACTTGATGTAATTCTCCTTGGAATTTGCCCTTTTTGAGTTTGGATCTTGGT
TCATTCTCAAGCCTCAGACAGTGGTTCAAAGTTTTTTTCTTCCATTTCAGGTGTCGTGAGGTACCGGATC
CGGTGGCATGGTGAGCAAGGGCGAGGAGCTGTTCACCGGGGTGGTGCCCATCCTGGTCGAGCTGGACGGC
GACGTAAACGGCCACAAGTTCAGCGTGTCCGGCGAGGGCGAGGGCGATGCCACCTACGGCAAGCTGACCC
TGAAGTTCATCTGCACCACCGGCAAGCTGCCCGTGCCCTGGCCCACCCTCGTGACCACCCTGACCTACGG
CGTGCAGTGCTTCAGCCGCTACCCCGACCACATGAAGCAGCACGACTTCTTCAAGTCCGCCATGCCCGAA
GGCTACGTCCAGGAGCGCACCATCTTCTTCAAGGACGACGGCAACTACAAGACCCGCGCCGAGGTGAAGT
TCGAGGGCGACACCCTGGTGAACCGCATCGAGCTGAAGGGCATCGACTTCAAGGAGGACGGCAACATCCT
GGGGCACAAGCTGGAGTACAACTACAACAGCCACAACGTCTATATCATGGCCGACAAGCAGAAGAACGGC
ATCAAGGTGAACTTCAAGATCCGCCACAACATCGAGGACGGCAGCGTGCAGCTCGCCGACCACTACCAGC
AGAACACCCCCATCGGCGACGGCCCCGTGCTGCTGCCCGACAACCACTACCTGAGCACCCAGTCCGCCCT
GAGCAAAGACCCCAACGAGAAGCGCGATCACATGGTCCTGCTGGAGTTCGTGACCGCCGCCGGGATCACT
CTCGGCATGGACGAGCTGTACAAGTAATAATAGGAATTCGATATCAAGCTTATCGATAATCAACCTCTGG
ATTACAAAATTTGTGAAAGATTGACTGGTATTCTTAACTATGTTGCTCCTTTTACGCTATGTGGATACGC
TGCTTTAATGCCTTTGTATCATGCTATTGCTTCCCGTATGGCTTTCATTTTCTCCTCCTTGTATAAATCC
TGGTTGCTGTCTCTTTATGAGGAGTTGTGGCCCGTTGTCAGGCAACGTGGCGTGGTGTGCACTGTGTTTG
CTGACGCAACCCCCACTGGTTGGGGCATTGCCACCACCTGTCAGCTCCTTTCCGGGACTTTCGCTTTCCC
CCTCCCTATTGCCACGGCGGAACTCATCGCCGCCTGCCTTGCCCGCTGCTGGACAGGGGCTCGGCTGTTG
GGCACTGACAATTCCGTGGTGTTGTCGGGGAAATCATCGTCCTTTCCTTGGCTGCTCGCCTATGTTGCCA
CCTGGATTCTGCGCGGGACGTCCTTCTGCTACGTCCCTTCGGCCCTCAATCCAGCGGACCTTCCTTCCCG
CGGCCTGCTGCCGGCTCTGCGGCCTCTTCCGCGTCTTCGCCTTCGCCCTCAGACGAGTCGGATCTCCCTT
TGGGCCGCCTCCCCGCATCGATACCGAGCGCTGCTCGAGAGATCTACGGGTGGCATCCCTGTGACCCCTC
CCCAGTGCCTCTCCTGGCCCTGGAAGTTGCCACTCCAGTGCCCACCAGCCTTGTCCTAATAAAATTAAGT
TGCATCATTTTGTCTGACTAGGTGTCCTTCTATAATATTATGGGGTGGAGGGGGGTGGTATGGAGCAAGG
GGCAAGTTGGGAAGACAACCTGTAGGGCCTGCGGGGTCTATTGGGAACCAAGCTGGAGTGCAGTGGCACA
ATCTTGGCTCACTGCAATCTCCGCCTCCTGGGTTCAAGCGATTCTCCTGCCTCAGCCTCCCGAGTTGTTG
GGATTCCAGGCATGCATGACCAGGCTCAGCTAATTTTTGTTTTTTTGGTAGAGACGGGGTTTCACCATAT
TGGCCAGGCTGGTCTCCAACTCCTAATCTCAGGTGATCTACCCACCTTGGCCTCCCAAATTGCTGGGATT
ACAGGCGTGAACCACTGCTCCCTTCCCTGTCCTTCTGATTTTGTAGGTAACCACGTGCGGACCGAGCGGC
CGCAGGAACCCCTAGTGATGGAGTTGGCCACTCCCTCTCTGCGCGCTCGCTCGCTCACTGAGGCCGGGCG
ACCAAAGGTCGCCCGACGCCCGGGCTTTGCCCGGGCGGCCTCAGTGAGCGAGCGAGCGCGCAGCTGCCTG
CAGGGGCGCCTGATGCGGTATTTTCTCCTTACGCATCTGTGCGGTATTTCACACCGCATA
[95 nt withheld, positions 3281-3375]
T
[46 nt withheld, positions 3377-3422]
C
[141 nt withheld, positions 3424-3564]
CCTTTGACGTTGGAGTCCACGTTCTTT
[37 nt withheld, positions 3592-3628]
ACTCTATCTCGGGCTATTCTTTTGATTTATAAGGGATTTTGCCGATTTCGGTCTATTGGTTAAAAAATGA
GCTGATTTAACAAAAATTTAACGCGAATTTTAACAAAATATTAACGTTTACAATTTTATGGTGCACTCTC
AGTACAATCTGCTCTGATGCCGCATAGTTAAGCCAGCCCCGACACCCGCCAACACCCGCTGACGCGCCCT
GACGGGCTTGTCTGCTCCCGGCATCCGCTTACAGACAAGCTGTGACCGTCTCCGGGAGCTGCATGTGTCA
GAGGTTTTCACCGTCATCACCGAAACGCGCGAGACGAAAGGGCCTCGTGATACGCCTATTTTTATAGGTT
AATGTCATGATAATAATGGTTTCTTAGACGTCAGGTGGCACTTTTCGGGGAAATGTGCGCGGAACCCCTA
TTTGTTTATTTTTCTAAATACATTCAAATATGTATCCGCTCATGAGACAATAACCCTGATAAATGCTTCA
ATAATATTGAAAAAGGAAGAGTATGAGTATTCAACATTTCCGTGTCGCCCTTATTCCCTTTTTTGCGGCA
TTTTGCCTTCCTGTTTTTGCTCACCCAGAAACGCTGGTGAAAGTAAAAGATGCTGAAGATCAGTTGGGTG
CACGAGTGGGTTACATCGAACTGGATCTCAACAGCGGTAAGATCCTTGAGAGTTTTCGCCCCGAAGAACG
TTTTCCAATGATGAGCACTTTTAAAGTTCTGCTATGTGGCGCGGTATTATCCCGTATTGACGCCGGGCAA
GAGCAACTCGGTCGCCGCATACACTATTCTCAGAATGACTTGGTTGAGTACTCACCAGTCACAGAAAAGC
ATCTTACGGATGGCATGACAGTAAGAGAATTATGCAGTGCTGCCATAACCATGAGTGATAACACTGCGGC
CAACTTACTTCTGACAACGATCGGAGGACCGAAGGAGCTAACCGCTTTTTTGCACAACATGGGGGATCAT
GTAACTCGCCTTGATCGTTGGGAACCGGAGCTGAATGAAGCCATACCAAACGACGAGCGTGACACCACGA
TGCCTGTAGCAATGGCAACAACGTTGCGCAAACTATTAACTGGCGAACTACTTACTCTAGCTTCCCGGCA
ACAATTAATAGACTGGATGGAGGCGGATAAAGTTGCAGGACCACTTCTGCGCTCGGCCCTTCCGGCTGGC
TGGTTTATTGCTGATAAATCTGGAGCCGGTGAGCGTGGGTCTCGCGGTATCATTGCAGCACTGGGGCCAG
ATGGTAAGCCCTCCCGTATCGTAGTTATCTACACGACGGGGAGTCAGGCAACTATGGATGAACGAAATAG
ACAGATCGCTGAGATAGGTGCCTCACTGATTAAGCATTGGTAACTGTCAGACCAAGTTTACTCATATATA
CTTTAGATTGATTTAAAACTTCATTTTTAATTTAAAAGGATCTAGGTGAAGATCCTTTTTGATAATCTCA
TGACCAAAATCCCTTAACGTGAGTTTTCGTTCCACTGAGCGTCAGACCCCGTAGAAAAGATCAAAGGATC
TTCTTGAGATCCTTTTTTTCTGCGCGTAATCTGCTGCTTGCAAACAAAAAAACCACCGCTACCAGCGGTG
GTTTGTTTGCCGGATCAAGAGCTACCAACTCTTTTTCCGAAGGTAACTGGCTTCAGCAGAGCGCAGATAC
CAAATACTGTTCTTCTAGTGTAGCCGTAGTTAGGCCACCACTTCAAGAACTCTGTAGCACCGCCTACATA
CCTCGCTCTGCTAATCCTGTTACCAGTGGCTGCTGCCAGTGGCGATAAGTCGTGTCTTACCGGGTTGGAC
TCAAGACGATAGTTACCGGATAAGGCGCAGCGGTCGGGCTGAACGGGGGGTTCGTGCACACAGCCCAGCT
TGGAGCGAACGACCTACACCGAACTGAGATACCTACAGCGTGAGCTATGAGAAAGCGCCACGCTTCCCGA
AGGGAGAAAGGCGGACAGGTATCCGGTAAGCGGCAGGGTCGGAACAGGAGAGCGCACGAGGGAGCTTCCA
GGGGGAAACGCCTGGTATCTTTATAGTCCTGTCGGGTTTCGCCACCTCTGACTTGAGCGTCGATTTTTGT
GATGCTCGTCAGGGGGGCGGAGCCTATGGAAAAACGCCAGCAACGCGGCCTTTTTACGGTTCCTGGCCTT
TTGCTGGCCTTTTGCTCACATGTCCTGCAGGCAGCTGCGCGCTCGCTCGCTCACTGAGGCCGCCCGGGCG
TCGGGCGACCTTTGGTCGCCCGGCCTCAGTGAGCGAGCGAGCGCGCAGAGAGGGAGTGGCCAACTCCATC
ACTAGGGGTTCCTGCGGCCGCACGCGTAAGCTTTGCAAAGATGGATAAAGTTTTAAACAGAGAGGAATCT
TTGCAGCTAATGGACCTTCTAGGTCTTGAAAGGAGTGGGAATT
